>Addgene plasmid #180423 | pαH-S-GSAS-OMICRON | addgene full sequence | sequence record 354264 | Addgene NGS Result
GTCGACATTGATTATTGACTAGTTATTAATAGTAATCAATTACGGGGTCATTAGTTCATAGCCCATATAT
GGAGTTCCGCGTTACATAACTTACGGTAAATGGCCCGCCTGGCTGACCGCCCAACGACCCCCGCCCATTG
ACGTCAATAATGACGTATGTTCCCATAGTAACGCCAATAGGGACTTTCCATTGACGTCAATGGGTGGAGT
ATTTACGGTAAACTGCCCACTTGGCAGTACATCAAGTGTATCATATGCCAAGTACGCCCCCTATTGACGT
CAATGACGGTAAATGGCCCGCCTGGCATTATGCCCAGTACATGACCTTATGGGACTTTCCTACTTGGCAG
TACATCTACGTATTAGTCATCGCTATTACCATGGTCGAGGTGAGCCCCACGTTCTGCTTCACTCTCCCCA
TCTCCCCCCCCTCCCCACCCCCAATTTTGTATTTATTTATTTTTTAATTATTTTGTGCAGCGATGGGGGC
GGGGGGGGGGGGGGGGGCGGGGCGAGGGGCGGGGCGGGGCGAGGCGGAGAGGTGCGGCGGCAGCCAATCA
GAGCGGCGCGCTCCGAAAGTTTCCTTTTATGGCGAGGCGGCGGCGGCGGCGGCCCTATAAAAAGCGAAGC
GCGCGGCGGGCGGGAGTCGCTGCGCGCTGCCTTCGCCCCGTGCCCCGCTCCGCCGCCGCCTCGCGCCGCC
CGCCCCGGCTCTGACTGACCGCGTTACTCCCACAGGTGAGCGGGCGGGACGGCCCTTCTCCTCCGGGCTG
TAATTAGCGCTTGGTTTAATGACGGCTTGTTTCTTTTCTGTGGCTGCGTGAAAGCCTTGAGGGGCTCCGG
GAGGGCCCTTTGTGCGGGGGGAGCGGCTCGGGGGGTGCGTGCGTGTGTGTGTGCGTGGGGAGCGCCGCGT
GCGGCTCCGCGCTGCCCGGCGGCTGTGAGCGCTGCGGGCGCGGCGCGGGGCTTTGTGCGCTCCGCAGTGT
GCGCGAGGGGAGCGCGGCCGGGGGCGGTGCCCCGCGGTGCGGGGGGGGCTGCGAGGGGAACAAAGGCTGC
GTGCGGGGTGTGTGCGTGGGGGGGTGAGCAGGGGGTGTGGGCGCGTCGGTCGGGCTGCAACCCCCCCTGC
ACCCCCCTCCCCGAGTTGCTGAGCACGGCCCGGCTTCGGGTGCGGGGCTCCGTACGGGGCGTGGCGCGGG
GCTCGCCGTGCCGGGCGGGGGGTGGCGGCAGGTGGGGGTGCCGGGCGGGGCGGGGCCGCCTCGGGCCGGG
GAGGGCTCGGGGGAGGGGCGCGGCGGCCCCCGGAGCGCCGGCGGCTGTCGAGGCGCGGCGAGCCGCAGCC
ATTGCCTTTTATGGTAATCGTGCGAGAGGGCGCAGGGACTTCCTTTGTCCCAAATCTGTGCGGAGCCGAA
ATCTGGGAGGCGCCGCCGCACCCCCTCTAGCGGGCGCGGGGCGAAGCGGTGCGGCGCCGGCAGGAAGGAA
ATGGGCGGGGAGGGCCTTCGTGCGTCGCCGCGCCGCCGTCCCCTTCTCCCTCTCCAGCCTCGGGGCTGTC
CGCGGGGGGACGGCTGCCTTCGGGGGGGACGGGGCAGGGCGGGGTTCGGCTTCTGGCGTGTGACCGGCGG
CTCTAGCGCCTCTGCTAACCATGTTCATGCCTTCTTCTTTTTCCTACAGCTCCTGGGCAACGTGCTGGTT
GTTGTGCTGTCTCATCATTTTGGCAAAGAATTGCGGCCGTCTCAGGCCGAGTTCGGTACCGCCACCATGT
TCGTGTTCCTGGTGCTCCTGCCTCTGGTGAGCAGCCAGTGCGTGAACCTGACCACCCGAACCCAGCTCCC
ACCAGCCTACACCAACAGCTTTACACGGGGCGTGTACTACCCTGACAAGGTGTTCAGATCTAGCGTCCTG
CACAGCACTCAGGACCTCTTCCTGCCGTTCTTCAGCAACGTGACATGGTTCCACGTCATCAGCGGCACAA
ACGGAACCAAGCGGTTTGATAACCCCGTCCTGCCATTCAATGATGGAGTTTACTTCGCCAGTATCGAGAA
GAGTAACATCATCCGGGGCTGGATCTTCGGCACCACCCTGGATAGCAAAACACAGAGCCTCCTGATCGTG
AACAATGCCACGAACGTCGTGATCAAGGTGTGCGAGTTCCAGTTTTGCAATGATCCTTTCCTGGACCACA
AGAACAACAAGAGCTGGATGGAAAGCGAGTTCAGAGTCTACAGCAGCGCCAACAACTGCACATTCGAGTA
CGTCTCTCAGCCTTTTCTGATGGACCTTGAGGGGAAACAAGGCAACTTCAAGAACCTGAGAGAATTCGTG
TTCAAGAACATCGACGGCTACTTCAAAATCTACTCCAAGCACACACCCATCATCGTCCGGGAGCCTGAAG
ACCTCCCTCAGGGCTTCAGCGCCCTGGAACCCCTGGTCGACCTGCCCATAGGCATCAACATAACGCGGTT
CCAAACCCTGCTGGCCCTGCATAGATCCTACCTGACTCCTGGCGACAGCAGCAGCGGATGGACCGCCGGA
GCTGCAGCCTACTATGTGGGCTACCTGCAACCTAGAACCTTCCTGCTGAAGTACAACGAGAACGGCACAA
TCACAGACGCCGTCGACTGCGCCCTGGACCCTCTCTCTGAGACAAAGTGCACCCTGAAGTCCTTCACCGT
GGAAAAGGGCATCTACCAGACCAGCAACTTCCGGGTGCAGCCTACAGAGAGCATCGTGCGATTTCCAAAC
ATTACC
[585 nt withheld, positions 2737-3321]
AAGTCCACCAATCTGGTTAAGAACAAATGCGTGAACTTCAACTTCAACGGCCTGAAGGGGACCGGCGTGC
TGACCGAAAGCAACAAAAAGTTCCTCCCCTTCCAGCAGTTCGGCCGTGATATCGCTGACACCACAGATGC
CGTCAGAGATCCACAGACCCTGGAAATCCTGGATATTACACCCTGCTCCTTCGGAGGAGTTTCTGTGATC
ACCCCCGGGACCAATACCAGCAACCAGGTGGCTGTGCTGTACCAAGGTGTTAACTGCACCGAGGTTCCTG
TGGCCATCCACGCCGATCAGCTGACACCTACTTGGAGAGTGTACTCCACTGGCTCCAATGTGTTCCAGAC
CAGGGCCGGATGTCTGATCGGCGCCGAGTACGTGAATAACAGTTACGAGTGCGACATCCCTATCGGCGCC
GGCATCTGTGCCAGCTACCAGACCCAGACAAAGAGCCATGGGTCTGCTTCCTCTGTAGCTAGCCAGAGCA
TCATCGCCTACACCATGAGCCTGGGCGCAGAGAACAGCGTGGCCTATTCCAACAACTCTATCGCCATTCC
CACCAACTTTACAATTAGCGTCACAACAGAGATCCTGCCCGTGAGCATGACCAAGACCAGCGTGGACTGT
ACAATGTACATCTGTGGCGACAGCACTGAATGCAGCAACCTGCTGCTGCAATACGGCTCCTTTTGCACCC
AACTGAAGCGGGCGCTGACCGGAATCGCCGTGGAACAGGACAAAAATACCCAGGAGGTGTTCGCCCAAGT
GAAGCAGATCTACAAGACCCCACCTATCAAGTACTTCGGCGGCTTTAACTTTAGCCAGATTCTCCCTGAT
CCTTCTAAGCCTAGCAAGCGGAGCTTTATCGAGGATCTGCTGTTCAACAAGGTCACCCTGGCCGATGCCG
GCTTTATCAAACAGTATGGCGATTGCCTGGGCGACATAGCCGCCAGAGATCTGATCTGCGCCCAGAAATT
CAAGGGCCTGACAGTTCTCCCACCTCTGCTGACCGACGAGATGATCGCTCAGTACACCTCTGCCCTGCTG
GCTGGCACCATCACATCTGGGTGGACATTTGGCGCCGGCGCCGCCCTGCAGATCCCCTTTGCCATGCAGA
TGGCCTATAGATTCAACGGAATCGGCGTGACCCAGAACGTGCTGTATGAAAACCAGAAGCTGATCGCTAA
CCAGTTCAATTCTGCCATCGGCAAGATCCAGGACTCCCTCTCCTCTACCGCCAGCGCCCTGGGCAAACTG
CAGGACGTGGTGAATCACAACGCCCAAGCCCTGAACACCCTGGTGAAGCAGCTCAGCAGCAAGTTTGGCG
CCATCAGCTCTGTGCTGAACGATATCTTCTCTAGACTGGACAAGGTGGAAGCCGAAGTCCAGATCGATAG
ACTGATCACAGGCAGACTGCAGTCCCTGCAAACCTACGTGACCCAACAGCTGATCAGGGCCGCTGAAATA
AGAGCCAGCGCCAATCTCGCCGCTACCAAGATGTCCGAGTGTGTGCTGGGACAGTCTAAACGCGTTGACT
TCTGCGGCAAAGGCTATCACCTGATGAGCTTCCCCCAGAGCGCGCCGCACGGCGTGGTGTTCCTGCATGT
GACATACGTGCCTGCCCAAGAGAAGAATTTCACAACCGCCCCTGCCATCTGCCACGACGGCAAGGCCCAC
TTCCCAAGAGAGGGCGTTTTCGTTTCCAATGGCACACACTGGTTCGTGACACAAAGAAACTTCTACGAAC
CCCAGATTATCACCACCGACAACACCTTCGTGAGTGGCAATTGTGACGTGGTCATCGGAATCGTGAACAA
CACAGTGTACGACCCTCTGCAACCTGAGCTGGACTCTTTTAAGGAAGAGCTGGACAAGTACTTTAAAAAC
CACACCAGCCCCGATGTGGACCTGGGCGACATCAGTGGCATTAACGCCAGCGTGGTGAACATCCAAAAGG
AAATCGACAGACTGAACGAGGTGGCCAAGAACCTGAACGAGTCCCTGATCGACCTGCAGGAGCTCGGCAA
ATACGAGCAGGGATCCGGATACATCCCCGAGGCCCCCAGAGATGGCCAGGCCTACGTGCGGAAGGACGGC
GAGTGGGTACTGCTGAGCACATTCCTGGGCAGATCCCTGGAGGTGCTGTTCCAGGGCCCAGGCCATCACC
ACCATCACCACCATCATAGCGCCTGGTCCCACCCCCAGTTCGAGAAGGGCGGCGGTAGTGGAGGGGGCGG
ATCTGGCGGCTCAGCTTGGAGCCACCCCCAGTTCGAAAAGTGATAATGACTCGAGCGATAATTCACTCCT
CAGGTGCAGGCTGCCTATCAGAAGGTGGTGGCTGGTGTGGCCAATGCCCTGGCTCACAAATACCACTGAG
ATCTTTTTCCCTCTGCCAAAAATTATGGGGACATCATGAAGCCCCTTGAGCATCTGACTTCTGGCTAATA
AAGGAAATTTATTTTCATTGCAATAGTGTGTTGGAATTTTTTGTGTCTCTCACTCGGAAGGACATATGGG
AGGGCAAATCATTTAAAACATCAGAATGAGTATTTGGTTTAGAGTTTGGCAACATATGCCCATATGCTGG
CTGCCATGAACAAAGGTTGGCTATAAAGAGGTCATCAGTATATGAAACAGCCCCCTGCTGTCCATTCCTT
ATTCCATAGAAAAGCCTTGACTTGAGGTTAGATTTTTTTTATATTTTGTTTTGTGTTATTTTTTTCTTTA
ACATCCCTAAAATTTTCCTTACATGTTTTACTAGCCAGATTTTTCCTCCTCTCCTGACTACTCCCAGTCA
TAGCTGTCCCTCTTCTCTTATGGAGATCCCTCGACCTGCAGCCCAAGCTTGGCGTAATCATGGTCATAGC
TGTTTCCTGTGTGAAATTGTTATCCGCTCACAATTCCACACAACATACGAGCCGGAAGCATAAAGTGTAA
AGCCTGGGGTGCCTAATGAGTGAGCTAACTCACATTAATTGCGTTGCGCTCACTGCCCGCTTTCCAGTCG
GGAAACCTGTCGTGCCAGCGGATCGATCCGCTGCATTAATGAATCGGCCAACGCGCGGGGAGAGGCGGTT
TGCGTATTGGGCGCTCTTCCGCTTCCTCGCTCACTGACTCGCTGCGCTCGGTCGTTCGGCTGCGGCGAGC
GGTATCAGCTCACTCAAAGGCGGTAATACGGTTATCCACAGAATCAGGGGATAACGCAGGAAAGAACATG
TGAGCAAAAGGCCAGCAAAAGGCCAGGAACCGTAAAAAGGCCGCGTTGCTGGCGTTTTTCCATAGGCTCC
GCCCCCCTGACGAGCATCACAAAAATCGACGCTCAAGTCAGAGGTGGCGAAACCCGACAGGACTATAAAG
ATACCAGGCGTTTCCCCCTGGAAGCTCCCTCGTGCGCTCTCCTGTTCCGACCCTGCCGCTTACCGGATAC
CTGTCCGCCTTTCTCCCTTCGGGAAGCGTGGCGCTTTCTCATAGCTCACGCTGTAGGTATCTCAGTTCGG
TGTAGGTCGTTCGCTCCAAGCTGGGCTGTGTGCACGAACCCCCCGTTCAGCCCGACCGCTGCGCCTTATC
CGGTAACTATCGTCTTGAGTCCAACCCGGTAAGACACGACTTATCGCCACTGGCAGCAGCCACTGGTAAC
AGGATTAGCAGAGCGAGGTATGTAGGCGGTGCTACAGAGTTCTTGAAGTGGTGGCCTAACTACGGCTACA
CTAGAAGAACAGTATTTGGTATCTGCGCTCTGCTGAAGCCAGTTACCTTCGGAAAAAGAGTTGGTAGCTC
TTGATCCGGCAAACAAACCACCGCTGGTAGCGGTGGTTTTTTTGTTTGCAAGCAGCAGATTACGCGCAGA
AAAAAAGGATCTCAAGAAGATCCTTTGATCTTTTCTACGGGGTCTGACGCTCAGTGGAACGAAAACTCAC
GTTAAGGGATTTTGGTCATGAGATTATCAAAAAGGATCTTCACCTAGATCCTTTTAAATTAAAAATGAAG
TTTTAAATCAATCTAAAGTATATATGAGTAAACTTGGTCTGACAGTTACCAATGCTTAATCAGTGAGGCA
CCTATCTCAGCGATCTGTCTATTTCGTTCATCCATAGTTGCCTGACTCCCCGTCGTGTAGATAACTACGA
TACGGGAGGGCTTACCATCTGGCCCCAGTGCTGCAATGATACCGCGAGACCCACGCTCACCGGCTCCAGA
TTTATCAGCAATAAACCAGCCAGCCGGAAGGGCCGAGCGCAGAAGTGGTCCTGCAACTTTATCCGCCTCC
ATCCAGTCTATTAATTGTTGCCGGGAAGCTAGAGTAAGTAGTTCGCCAGTTAATAGTTTGCGCAACGTTG
TTGCCATTGCTACAGGCATCGTGGTGTCACGCTCGTCGTTTGGTATGGCTTCATTCAGCTCCGGTTCCCA
ACGATCAAGGCGAGTTACATGATCCCCCATGTTGTGCAAAAAAGCGGTTAGCTCCTTCGGTCCTCCGATC
GTTGTCAGAAGTAAGTTGGCCGCAGTGTTATCACTCATGGTTATGGCAGCACTGCATAATTCTCTTACTG
TCATGCCATCCGTAAGATGCTTTTCTGTGACTGGTGAGTACTCAACCAAGTCATTCTGAGAATAGTGTAT
GCGGCGACCGAGTTGCTCTTGCCCGGCGTCAATACGGGATAATACCGCGCCACATAGCAGAACTTTAAAA
GTGCTCATCATTGGAAAACGTTCTTCGGGGCGAAAACTCTCAAGGATCTTACCGCTGTTGAGATCCAGTT
CGATGTAACCCACTCGTGCACCCAACTGATCTTCAGCATCTTTTACTTTCACCAGCGTTTCTGGGTGAGC
AAAAACAGGAAGGCAAAATGCCGCAAAAAAGGGAATAAGGGCGACACGGAAATGTTGAATACTCATACTC
TTCCTTTTTCAATATTATTGAAGCATTTATCAGGGTTATTGTCTCATGAGCGGATACATATTTGAATGTA
TTTAGAAAAATAAACAAATAGGGGTTCCGCGCACATTTCCCCGAAAAGTGCCACCTGG
Features (pLannotate 1.2.2; 15 found; start..end, strand, type, name):
      4..383     +  enhancer       CMV enhancer: human cytomegalovirus immediate early enhancer
    385..642     +  promoter       chicken β-actin promoter: contains a 21-bp deletion relative to the standard chicken β-actin promoter
    643..1659    +  intron         chimeric intron: chimera between introns from chicken β-actin and rabbit β-globin
   1657..1734    +  CDS            HBBC_AMMLE (fragment): Experimental evidence at protein level: Swiss-Prot protein existence level 1. Involved in oxygen transport from the lung to the various peripheral tissues. From Ammotragus lervia (Barbary sheep) (Antilope lervia).
   1747..5361    +  CDS            S (fragment) (sequence partly withheld): SPIKE_SARS2 - Experimental evidence at protein level: Swiss-Prot protein existence level 1. [Spike glycoprotein]: May down-regulate host tetherin (BST2) by lysosomal degradation, thereby counteracting its antiviral activity. From Severe acute respiratory syndrome coronavirus 2 (2019-nCoV) (SARS-CoV-2).
   5578..5601    +  CDS            Strep-Tag II: peptide that binds Strep-Tactin®, an engineered form of streptavidin
   5623..5697    +  CDS            HBB (fragment): HBB_PONPY - Experimental evidence at transcript level: Swiss-Prot protein existence level 2. Involved in oxygen transport from the lung to the various peripheral tissues. From Pongo pygmaeus (Bornean orangutan).
   5768..5823    +  polyA_signal   β-globin poly(A) signal: rabbit β-globin polyadenylation signal (Gil and Proudfoot, 1987)
   6208..6224    -  protein_bind   lac operator: The lac repressor binds to the lac operator to inhibit transcription in E. coli. This inhibition can be relieved by adding lactose or isopropyl-β-D-thiogalactopyranoside (IPTG). lac repressor encoded by lacI
   6232..6262    -  promoter       lac promoter: promoter for the E. coli lac operon
   6277..6298    -  protein_bind   CAP binding site: CAP binding activates transcription in the presence of cAMP. E. coli catabolite activator protein
   6314..6415    -  CDS            lacI (fragment): LACI_ECOLI - Experimental evidence at protein level: Swiss-Prot protein existence level 1. Repressor of the lactose operon. Binds allolactose as an inducer. From Escherichia coli (strain K12).
   6598..7186    -  rep_origin     ori: high-copy-number ColE1/pMB1/pBR322/pUC origin of replication
   7357..8217    -  CDS            AmpR: β-lactamase; bla; confers resistance to ampicillin, carbenicillin, and related antibiotics
   8218..8322    -  promoter       AmpR promoter: bla
