[The description below was written by a language model from this plasmid's Addgene catalogue record and pLannotate feature annotations shown in this document.]
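Description:
pαH-S-GSAS-OMICRON is a mammalian expression plasmid built on the pαH backbone for producing a soluble SARS-CoV-2 Omicron spike ectodomain. It is maintained in E. coli as a high-copy plasmid through a ColE1/pUC-type origin and selected with ampicillin via the β-lactamase gene and its own promoter. A lac promoter/operator, CAP site and lacI fragment are also annotated; these look like cloning-vector remnants with no evident role in expression. The catalogue gives a total size of 8361 bp, while the sequenced record is 8,349 nt, a small discrepancy that the record does not explain.

Expression is driven by a CAG-style arrangement: the CMV immediate early enhancer, the chicken β-actin promoter and a chimeric β-actin/β-globin intron, with a rabbit β-globin polyadenylation signal terminating the transcript. The short haemoglobin-like "CDS" hits flanking the insert most likely reflect β-globin-derived sequence in this cassette rather than intended coding regions.

The 3615 bp insert encodes spike residues 1–1208, lacking the transmembrane and cytoplasmic regions. The RRAR furin cleavage site at 682–685 is replaced by GSAS, which prevents S1/S2 processing. The insert carries the full set of Omicron substitutions, deletions and the EPE insertion at position 214, including the cluster of receptor-binding domain changes plus D614G, H655Y, N679K and P681H.

At the C terminus the catalogue lists an HRV3C protease site, an 8X His tag and a 2X Strep-Tag II, allowing affinity purification and tag removal. The automated annotation picked up only one Strep-Tag II. The construct was made by Gibson cloning, derives in part from an earlier spike ectodomain plasmid, and was used to study the structural diversity of the Omicron spike.
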