Addgene plasmid #180423: pαH-S-GSAS-OMICRON
Purpose: Mammalian cell expression of SARS-CoV-2 Spike protein variant OMICRON with furin side replaced by GSAS
Depositing lab: Priyamvada Acharya. Depositing organization: Duke University. Publication: Structural diversity of the SARS-CoV-2 Omicron spike. Gobeil SM, Henderson R, Stalls V, Janowska K, Huang X, May A, Speakman M, Beaudoin E, Manne K, Li D, Parks R, Barr M, Deyton M, Martin M, Mansouri K, Edwards RJ, Eaton A, Montefiori DC, Sempowski GD, Saunders KO, Wiehe K, Williams W, Korber B, Haynes BF, Acharya P. Mol Cell. 2022 Jun 2;82(11):2050-2068.e6. doi: 10.1016/j.molcel.2022.03.028. Epub 2022 Mar 25. PubMed 35447081.
Backbone
  Vector backbone: pαH
  Backbone size w/o insert (bp): 4746
  Total vector size (bp): 8361
  Vector type: Mammalian Expression
Growth in bacteria
  Bacterial resistance: Ampicillin, 100 μg/mL
  Growth temperature: 37°C
  Growth strain: DH5alpha
  Copy number: High Copy
Gene/Insert
  Gene/Insert name: Spike (S-GSAS-OMICRON)
  Species: Severe acute respiratory syndrome coronavirus 2
  Insert size (bp): 3615
  Mutation: Ectodomain (AAs 1-1208); 682-685 (furin site = RRAR) replaced with GSAS; A67V-∆H69/V70-T95I, G142D, V143-, Y144-, Y145-, N211-, L212I, +214EPE-G339D-S371L-S373P-S375F-K417N-N440K-G446S-S477N-T478K-E484A-Q493R-G496S-Q498R-N501Y-Y505H-T547K-D614G-H655Y-N679K-P681H-N764K -D796Y-N856K-Q954H-N969K-L981F
  Entrez Gene: S (a.k.a. GU280_gp02, spike glycoprotein)
  Tag / fusion protein: HRV3C cleavage site, 8X His tag, 2X Strep-Tag II (C terminal on insert)
  Cloning method: Gibson Cloning
  Sequencing primers: 5′ unknown
Resource information
  A portion of this plasmid was derived from a plasmid made by: Jason McLellan
Terms and licenses: Academic/Nonprofit Terms; Industry Terms: Not Available to Industry
Depositor comments: See this as a reference: https://www.addgene.org/164566/. Please visit https://www.biorxiv.org/content/10.1101/2022.01.25.477784v1 for bioRxiv preprint.
How to cite: pαH-S-GSAS-OMICRON was a gift from Priyamvada Acharya (Addgene plasmid # 180423 ; http://n2t.net/addgene:180423 ; RRID:Addgene_180423)
