>Addgene plasmid #180423 | pαH-S-GSAS-OMICRON | depositor partial sequence | sequence record 350526 | Full Sequence
CTGCTCGTATTTGCCGAGCTCCTGCAGGTCGATCAGGGACTCGTTCAGGTTCTTGGCCACCTCGTTCAGT
CTGTCGATTTCCTTTTGGATGTTCACCACGCTGGCGTTAATGCCACTGATGTCGCCCAGGTCCACATCGG
GGCTGGTGTGGTTTTTAAAGTACTTGTCCAGCTCTTCCTTAAAAGAGTCCAGCTCAGGTTGCAGAGGGTC
GTACACTGTGTTGTTCACGATTCCGATGACCACGTCACAATTGCCACTCACGAAGGTGTTGTCGGTGGTG
ATAATCTGGGGTTCGTAGAAGTTTCTTTGTGTCACGAACCAGTGTGTGCCATTGGAAACGAAAACGCCCT
CTCTTGGGAAGTGGGCCTTGCCGTCGTGGCAGATGGCAGGGGCGGTTGTGAAATTCTTCTCTTGGGCAGG
CACGTATGTCACATGCAGGAACACCACGCCGTGCGGCGCGCTCTGGGGGAAGCTCATCAGGTGATAGCCT
TTGCCGCAGAAGTCAACGCGTTTAGACTGTCCCAGCACACACTCGGACATCTTGGTAGCGGCGAGATTGG
CGCTGGCTCTTATTTCAGCGGCCCTGATCAGCTGTTGGGTCACGTAGGTTTGCAGGGACTGCAGTCTGCC
TGTGATCAGTCTATCGATCTGGACTTCGGCTTCCACCTTGTCCAGTCTAGAGAAGATATCGTTCAGCACA
GAGCTGATGGCGCCAAACTTGCTGCTGAGCTGCTTCACCAGGGTGTTCAGGGCTTGGGCGTTGTGATTCA
CCACGTCCTGCAGTTTGCCCAGGGCGCTGGCGGTAGAGGAGAGGGAGTCCTGGATCTTGCCGATGGCAGA
ATTGAACTGGTTAGCGATCAGCTTCTGGTTTTCATACAGCACGTTCTGGGTCACGCCGATTCCGTTGAAT
CTATAGGCCATCTGCATGGCAAAGGGGATCTGCAGGGCGGCGCCGGCGCCAAATGTCCACCCAGATGTGA
TGGTGCCAGCCAGCAGGGCAGAGGTGTACTGAGCGATCATCTCGTCGGTCAGCAGAGGTGGGAGAACTGT
CAGGCCCTTGAATTTCTGGGCGCAGATCAGATCTCTGGCGGCTATGTCGCCCAGGCAATCGCCATACTGT
TTGATAAAGCCGGCATCGGCCAGGGTGACCTTGTTGAACAGCAGATCCTCGATAAAGCTCCGCTTGCTAG
GCTTAGAAGGATCAGGGAGAATCTGGCTAAAGTTAAAGCCGCCGAAGTACTTGATAGGTGGGGTCTTGTA
GATCTGCTTCACTTGGGCGAACACCTCCTGGGTATTTTTGTCCTGTTCCACGGCGATTCCGGTCAGCGCC
CGCTTCAGTTGGGTGCAAAAGGAGCCGTATTGCAGCAGCAGGTTGCTGCATTCAGTGCTGTCGCCACAGA
TGTACATTGTACAGTCCACGCTGGTCTTGGTCATGCTCACGGGCAGGATCTCTGTTGTGACGCTAATTGT
AAAGTTGGTGGGAATGGCGATAGAGTTGTTGGAATAGGCCACGCTGTTCTCTGCGCCCAGGCTCATGGTG
TAGGCGATGATGCTCTGGCTAGCTACAGAGGAAGCAGACCCATGGCTCTTTGTCTGGGTCTGGTAGCTGG
CACAGATGCCGGCGCCGATAGGGATGTCGCACTCGTAACTGTTATTCACGTACTCGGCGCCGATCAGACA
TCCGGCCCTGGTCTGGAACACATTGGAGCCAGTGGAGTACACTCTCCAAGTAGGTGTCAGCTGATCGGCG
TGGATGGCCACAGGAACCTCGGTGCAGTTAACACCTTGGTACAGCACAGCCACCTGGTTGCTGGTATTGG
TCCCGGGGGTGATCACAGAAACTCCTCCGAAGGAGCAGGGTGTAATATCCAGGATTTCCAGGGTCTGTGG
ATCTCTGACGGCATCTGTGGTGTCAGCGATATCACGGCCGAACTGCTGGAAGGGGAGGAACTTTTTGTTG
CTTTCGGTCAGCACGCCGGTCCCCTTCAGGCCGTTGAAGTTGAAGTTCACGCATTTGTTCTTAACCAGAT
TGGTGGACTT
[585 nt withheld, positions 2041-2625]
GGTAATGTTTGGAAATCGCACGATGCTCTCTGTAGGCTGCACCCGGAAGTTGCTGGTCTGGTAGATGCCC
TTTTCCACGGTGAAGGACTTCAGGGTGCACTTTGTCTCAGAGAGAGGGTCCAGGGCGCAGTCGACGGCGT
CTGTGATTGTGCCGTTCTCGTTGTACTTCAGCAGGAAGGTTCTAGGTTGCAGGTAGCCCACATAGTAGGC
TGCAGCTCCGGCGGTCCATCCGCTGCTGCTGTCGCCAGGAGTCAGGTAGGATCTATGCAGGGCCAGCAGG
GTTTGGAACCGCGTTATGTTGATGCCTATGGGCAGGTCGACCAGGGGTTCCAGGGCGCTGAAGCCCTGAG
GGAGGTCTTCAGGCTCCCGGACGATGATGGGTGTGTGCTTGGAGTAGATTTTGAAGTAGCCGTCGATGTT
CTTGAACACGAATTCTCTCAGGTTCTTGAAGTTGCCTTGTTTCCCCTCAAGGTCCATCAGAAAAGGCTGA
GAGACGTACTCGAATGTGCAGTTGTTGGCGCTGCTGTAGACTCTGAACTCGCTTTCCATCCAGCTCTTGT
TGTTCTTGTGGTCCAGGAAAGGATCATTGCAAAACTGGAACTCGCACACCTTGATCACGACGTTCGTGGC
ATTGTTCACGATCAGGAGGCTCTGTGTTTTGCTATCCAGGGTGGTGCCGAAGATCCAGCCCCGGATGATG
TTACTCTTCTCGATACTGGCGAAGTAAACTCCATCATTGAATGGCAGGACGGGGTTATCAAACCGCTTGG
TTCCGTTTGTGCCGCTGATGACGTGGAACCATGTCACGTTGCTGAAGAACGGCAGGAAGAGGTCCTGAGT
GCTGTGCAGGACGCTAGATCTGAACACCTTGTCAGGGTAGTACACGCCCCGTGTAAAGCTGTTGGTGTAG
GCTGGTGGGAGCTGGGTTCGGGTGGTCAGGTTCACGCACTGGCTGCTCACCAGAGGCAGGAGCACCAGGA
ACACGAACAT
